>Addgene plasmid #238575 | NanoBRET BiBRET Vector, NanoLuc-KRAS_CRAF(RBD)-HaloTag | addgene full sequence | sequence record 481206 | Addgene NGS Result
ACGCGTTAATTAAGACGTCGGCAGTGAAAAAAATGCTTTATTTGTGAAATTTGTGATGCTATTGCTTTAT
TTGTAACCATTATAAGCTGCAATAAACAAGTTAACAACAACAATTGCATTCATTTTATGTTTCAGGTTCA
GGGGGAGGTGTGGGAGGTTTTTTAAAGCAAGTAAAACCTCTACAAATGTGGTATGGCTGATTATGATCCG
CGGCCGCAATACGTCGACGTTATCAGCTGACTTCGTACGAGAGCCTAGGTGTTTCTAGAGGATCCCCGGG
TACCGAGCCCGAATTCGTTTAAACTTA
[564 nt withheld, positions 308-871]
GGCGATCGCGCCGCTCGAGCCCGCCAGAATGCGTTCGCACAGCCGCCAGCCGGTCACTCCGTTGATGGTT
ACTCGGAACAGCAGGGAGCCGTCGGGGTTGATCAGGCGCTCGTCGATAATTTTGTTGCCGTTCCACAGGG
TCCCTGTTACAGTGATCTTTTTGCCGTCGAACACGGCGATGCCTTCATACGGCCGTCCGAAATAGTCGAT
CATGTTCGGCGTAACCCCGTCGATTACCAGTGTGCCATAGTGCAGGATCACCTTAAAGTGATGATCATCC
ACAGGGTACACCACCTTAAAAATTTTTTCGATCTGGCCCATTTGGTCGCCGCTCAGACCTTCATACGGGA
TGATGACATGGATGTCGATCTTCAGCCCATTTTCACCGCTCAGGACAATCCTTTGGATCGGAGTTACGGA
CACCCCGAGATTCTGAAACAAACTGGACACACCTCCCTGTTCAAGGACTTGGTCCAGGTTGTAGCCGGCT
GTCTGTCGCCAGTCCCCAACGAAATCTTCGAGTGTGAAGACCATGGTGAGCGCTAGCTGCAAAAAGAACA
AGTAGCTTGTATTCTATAGTGTCACCTAAATGGGCGATCTGACGGTTCACTAAACCAGCTCTGCTTATAT
AGGCCTCCCTGGCGCGCCACTAGTTATTAATAGTAATCAATTACGGGGTCATTAGTTCATAGCCCATATA
TGGAGTTCCGCGTTACATAACTTACGGTAAATGGCCCGCCTGGCTGACCGCCCAACGATCCCCGCCCATT
GACGTCAATAATGACGTATGTTCCCATAGTAACGCCAATAGGGACTTTCCATTGACGTCAATGGGTGGAG
TATTTACGGTAAACTGCCCACTTGGCAGTACATCAAGTGTATCATATGCCAAGTCCGCCCCCTATTGACG
TCAATGACGGTAAATGGCCCGCCTGGCATTATGCCCAGTACATGACCTTACGGGACTTTCCTACTTGGCA
GTACATCTACGTATTAGTCATCGCTATTACCATGGTGATGCGGTTTTGGCAGTACACCAATGGGCGTGGA
TAGCGGTTTGACTCACGGGGATTTCCAAGTCTCCACCCCATTGACGTCAATGGGAGTTTGTTTTGGCACC
AAAATCAACGGGACTTTCCAAAATGTCGTAATAACCCCGCCCCGTTGACGCAAATGGGCGGTAGGCGTGT
ACGGTGGGAGGTCTATATAAGCAGAGCTGGTTTAGTGAACCGTCAGATCACTAGAAGCTTTATTGCGGTA
GTTTATCACAGTTAAATTGCTAACGCAGTCAGTGCTTCTGACACAACAGTCTCGAACTTAAGCTGCAGAA
GTTGGTCGTGAGGCACTGGGCAGGTAAGTATCAAGGTTACAAGACAGGTTTAAGGAGACCAATAGAAACT
GGGCTTGTCGAGACAGAGAAGACTCTTGCGTTTCTGATAGGCACCTATTGGTCTTACTGACATCCACTTT
GCCTTTCTCTCCACAGGTGTCCACTCCCAGTTCAATTACAGCTCTTAAGGCTAGAGTATTAATACGACTC
ACTATAGGGCTAGCGATCGCCATGCCTTCTAAGACAAGCAACACTATCCGTGTTTTCTTGCCGAACAAGC
AAAGAACAGTGGTCAATGTGCGAAATGGAATGAGCTTGCATGACTGCCTTATGAAAGCACTCAAGGTGAG
GGGCCTGCAACCAGAGTGCTGTGCAGTGTTCAGACTTCTCCACGAACACAAAGGTAAAAAAGCACGCTTA
GATTGGAATACTGATGCTGCGTCTTTGATTGGAGAAGAACTTCAAGTAGATTTCCTGGATCATGTTTCTC
TCGAGCCAACCACTGAGGATCTGTACTTTCAGAGCGATAACGATGGATCCGAAATCGGTACTGGCTTTCC
ATTCGACCCCCATTATGTGGAAGTCCTGGGCGAGCGCATGCACTACGTCGATGTTGGTCCGCGCGATGGC
ACCCCTGTGCTGTTCCTGCACGGTAACCCGACCTCCTCCTACGTGTGGCGCAACATCATCCCGCATGTTG
CACCGACCCATCGCTGCATTGCTCCAGACCTGATCGGTATGGGCAAATCCGACAAACCAGACCTGGGTTA
TTTCTTCGACGACCACGTCCGCTTCATGGATGCCTTCATCGAAGCCCTGGGTCTGGAAGAGGTCGTCCTG
GTCATTCACGACTGGGGCTCCGCTCTGGGTTTCCACTGGGCCAAGCGCAATCCAGAGCGCGTCAAAGGTA
TTGCATTTATGGAGTTCATCCGCCCTATCCCGACCTGGGACGAATGGCCAGAATTTGCCCGCGAGACCTT
CCAGGCCTTCCGCACCACCGACGTCGGCCGCAAGCTGATCATCGATCAGAACGTTTTTATCGAGGGTACG
CTGCCGATGGGTGTCGTCCGCCCGCTGACTGAAGTCGAGATGGACCATTACCGCGAGCCGTTCCTGAATC
CTGTTGACCGCGAGCCACTGTGGCGCTTCCCAAACGAGCTGCCAATCGCCGGTGAGCCAGCGAACATCGT
CGCGCTGGTCGAAGAATACATGGACTGGCTGCACCAGTCCCCTGTCCCGAAGCTGCTGTTCTGGGGCACC
CCAGGCGTTCTGATCCCACCGGCCGAAGCCGCTCGCCTGGCCAAAAGCCTGCCTAACTGCAAGGCTGTGG
ACATCGGCCCGGGTCTGAATCTGCTGCAAGAAGACAACCCGGACCTGATCGGCAGCGAGATCGCGCGCTG
GCTGTCTACTCTGGAGATTTCCGGTTAATAGAATTCTAGAGTCGACCTGCAGGCATGCAAGCTGATTTGG
CTGCTGCCACCGCTGAGCAAGGCCGCTTCGAGCAGACATGATAAGATACATTGATAAGTTTGGACAAACC
ACAACTAGAATGCAGTGAAAAAAATGCTTTATTTGTGAAATTTGTGATGCTATTGCTTTATTTGTAACCA
TTATAAGCTGCAATAAACAAGTTAACAACAACAATTGCATTCATTTTATGTTTCAGGTTCAGGGGGAGAT
GTGGGAGGTTTTTTTAAGCAAGTAAAACCTCTACAAATGTGGTAAAATCTTAATTAAGAATTCTAATATA
ACTTCGTATAGCATACATTATACGAAGTTATGGATCCACTGTTGACAATTAATCATCGGCATAGTATATC
GGCATAGTATAATACGACAAGGTGAGGAACTAAACCCAGGAGGCAGATCATGATTGAACAAGATGGATTG
CACGCAGGTTCTCCGGCCGCTTGGGTGGAGAGGCTATTCGGCTATGACTGGGCACAACAGACAATCGGCT
GCTCTGATGCCGCCGTGTTCCGGCTGTCAGCGCAGGGGCGCCCGGTTCTTTTTGTCAAGACCGACCTGTC
CGGTGCCCTGAATGAACTGCAGGACGAGGCAGCGCGGCTATCGTGGCTGGCCACGACGGGCGTTCCTTGC
GCAGCTGTGCTCGACGTTGTCACTGAAGCGGGAAGGGACTGGCTGCTATTGGGCGAAGTGCCGGGGCAGG
ATCTCCTGTCATCTCACCTTGCTCCTGCCGAGAAAGTATCCATCATGGCTGATGCAATGCGGCGGCTGCA
TACGCTTGATCCGGCTACCTGCCCATTCGACCACCAAGCGAAACATCGCATCGAGCGAGCACGTACTCGG
ATGGAAGCCGGTCTTGTCGATCAGGATGATCTGGACGAAGAGCATCAGGGGCTCGCGCCAGCCGAACTGT
TCGCCAGGCTCAAGGCGCGCATGCCCGACGGCGAGGATCTCGCCGTGACCCATGGCGATGCCTGCTTGCC
GAATATCATGGTGGAAAATGGCCGCTTTTCTGGATTCATCGACTGTGGCCGGCTGGGTGTGGCGGACCGC
TATCAGGACATAGCGTTGGCTACCCGTGATATTGCTGAAGAGCTTGGCGGCGAATGGGCTGACCGCTTCC
TCGTGCTTTACGGTATCGCCGCTCCCGATTCGCAGCGCATCGCCTTCTATCGCCTTCTTGACGAGTTCTT
CTGATTCGAAATGACCGACCAAGCGACGCCCAACCGGTATCAGCTCACTCAAAGGCGGTAATACGGTTAT
CCACAGAATCAGGGGATAACGCAGGAAAGAACATGTGAGCAAAAGGCCAGCAAAAGGCCAGGAACCGTAA
AAAGGCCGCGTTGCTGGCGTTTTTCCATAGGCTCCGCCCCCCTGACGAGCATCACAAAAATCGACGCTCA
AGTCAGAGGTGGCGAAACCCGACAGGACTATAAAGATACCAGGCGTTTCCCCCTGGAAGCTCCCTCGTGC
GCTCTCCTGTTCCGACCCTGCCGCTTACCGGATACCTGTCCGCCTTTCTCCCTTCGGGAAGCGTGGCGCT
TTCTCATAGCTCACGCTGTAGGTATCTCAGTTCGGTGTAGGTCGTTCGCTCCAAGCTGGGCTGTGTGCAC
GAACCCCCCGTTCAGCCCGACCGCTGCGCCTTATCCGGTAACTATCGTCTTGAGTCCAACCCGGTAAGAC
ACGACTTATCGCCACTGGCAGCAGCCACTGGTAACAGGATTAGCAGAGCGAGGTATGTAGGCGGTGCTAC
AGAGTTCTTGAAGTGGTGGCCTAACTACGGCTACACTAGAAGGACAGTATTTGGTATCTGCGCTCTGCTG
AAGCCAGTTACCTTCGGAAAAAGAGTTGGTAGCTCTTGATCCGGCAAACAAACCACCGCTGGTAGCGGTG
GTTTTTTTGTTTGCAAGCAGCAGATTACGCGCAGAAAAAAAGGATTTCAAGAAGATCCTTTGATCTTTTC
TACGGGGTCTGACGCTCAGTGGAACGAAAACTCACGTTAAGGGATTTTGGTCATGAGATTATCAAAAAGG
ATCTTCACCTAGATCCTTTTATAGTCCGGAATCGTCACACAAAAAACCAACACACAGATGTAATGAAAAT
AAAGATATTTTATTGCGGCCATCGTGATGGCTAGAGTTTAGCCCTCCCACACATAACCAGAGGGCAGCAA
TTCACGAATCCCAACTGCCGTCGGCTGTCCATCACTGTCCTTCACTATGGCTTTGATCCCAGGATGCAGA
TCGAGAAGCACCTGTCGGCACCGTCCGCAGGGGCTCAAGATGCCCCTGTTCTCATTTCCGATCGCGACGA
TACAAGTCAGGTTGCCAGCTGCCGCAGCAGCAGCAGTGCCCAGCACCACGAGTTCTGCACAAGGTCCCCC
AGTAAAATGATATACATTGACACCAGTGAAGATGCGGCCGTCGCTAGAGAGAGCTGCGCTGGCGACGCTG
TAGTCTTCAGAGATGGGGATGCTGTTGATTGTAGCCGTTGCTCTTTCAATGAGGGTGGATTCTTCTTGAG
ACAAAGGCTTGGCCATGGTGGCGCTAGTGTCAGAAGAATCGAGCTTTTTGCAAAAGCCTAGGCCTCCAAA
AAAGCCTCCTCACTACTTCTGGAATAGCTCAGAGGCCGAGGCGGCCTCGGCCTCTGCATAAATAAAAAAA
ATTAGTCAGCCATGGGGCGGAGAATGGGCGGAACTGGGCGGAGTTAGGGGCGGGATGGGCGGAGTTAGGG
GCGGGACTATGGTTGCTGACTAATTGAGATGCATGCTTTGCATACTTCTGCCTGCTGGGGAGCCTGGGGA
CTTTCCACACCTGGTTGCTGACTAATTGAGATGCATGCTTTGCATACTTCTGCCTGCTGGGGAGCCTGGG
GACTTTCCACACCCTAACTGACACACATTCCACAGCTGGTTCTTTCCGCCTCAGAAGGTACCTAACCAAG
TTCCTCTTTCAGAGGTTATTTCAGGCCATGGTGCTGCGCAAG
Features (pLannotate 1.2.2; 24 found; start..end, strand, type, name):
     21..102     -  polyA_signal   SV40 poly(A) signal: SV40 polyadenylation signal
    125..208     -  CDS            large T antigen (fragment): large T antigen from SV40 (simian virus 40)
    264..296     -  misc_feature   MCS (fragment): pUC18/19 multiple cloning site
    305..871     -  CDS            K-Ras (sequence partly withheld): human small GTPase proto-oncoprotein
    893..1405    -  CDS            Nluc: NanoLuc® luciferase human codon-optimized
   1444..1462    -  promoter       SP6 promoter: promoter for bacteriophage SP6 RNA polymerase
   1488..1510    -  promoter       minimal CMV promoter (fragment): human cytomegalovirus (CMV) immediate early promoter
   1520..1885    +  enhancer       CMV enhancer: human cytomegalovirus immediate early enhancer
   1887..2086    +  promoter       CMV promoter: human cytomegalovirus (CMV) immediate early promoter
   2225..2357    +  intron         chimeric intron: chimera between introns from human β-globin and immunoglobulin heavy chain genes
   2401..2419    +  promoter       T7 promoter: promoter for bacteriophage T7 RNA polymerase
   2436..2693    +  CDS            RAF1 (fragment): RAF1_HUMAN - Also known as RAF. Experimental evidence at protein level: Swiss-Prot protein existence level 1. Serine/threonine-protein kinase that acts as a regulatory link between the membrane-associated Ras GTPases and the MAPK/ERK cascade, and this critical regulatory link functions as a switch determining cell fate decisions including proliferation, differentiation, apoptosis, survival and oncogenic transformation. RAF1 activation initiates a mitogen-activated protein kinase (MAPK) cascade that comprises a sequential phosphorylation of the dual-specific MAPK kinases (MAP2K1/MEK1 and MAP2K2
   2706..2726    +  CDS            TEV site: tobacco etch virus (TEV) protease recognition and cleavage site
   2742..3625    +  CDS            HaloTag® (fragment): modified bacterial dehalogenase that forms covalent bonds with chloroalkane derivatives
   3636..3664    +  misc_feature   MCS (fragment): pUC18/19 multiple cloning site
   3753..3834    -  polyA_signal   SV40 poly(A) signal: SV40 polyadenylation signal
   3857..3925    -  CDS            large T antigen (fragment): large T antigen from SV40 (simian virus 40)
   3949..3982    +  protein_bind   loxP: Cre-mediated recombination occurs in the 8-bp core sequence (GCATACAT). Cre recombinase
   3992..4039    +  promoter       EM7 promoter: synthetic bacterial promoter&nbsp
   4071..4865    +  CDS            NeoR/KanR: aminoglycoside phosphotransferase from Tn5; aph(3')-II (or nptII); confers resistance to neomycin, kanamycin, and G418 (Geneticin®)
   5023..5611    -  rep_origin     ori: high-copy-number ColE1/pMB1/pBR322/pUC origin of replication
   5737..5785    -  polyA_signal   poly(A) signal: synthetic polyadenylation signal
   5809..6207    -  CDS            BSD: blasticidin S deaminase; Aspergillus terreus BSD; confers resistance to blasticidin
   6238..6595    -  promoter       SV40 promoter: SV40 enhancer and early promoter
