[The description below was written by a language model from this plasmid's Addgene catalogue record and pLannotate feature annotations shown in this document.]
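Description:
NanoBRET BiBRET Vector, NanoLuc-KRAS_CRAF(RBD)-HaloTag is a 6.65 kb mammalian expression plasmid that delivers both partners of a bioluminescence resonance energy transfer (BRET) protein-interaction pair from a single molecule. It was assembled from elements of two BiBRET backbones, pFC221K HaloTag CMV-Blast and pFN224C NanoLuc CMV-Neo "Balanced". In bacteria it replicates from a high-copy ColE1/pUC-type origin and is selected with kanamycin through an EM7-driven NeoR/KanR gene, which lies just downstream of a single loxP site. For selection in mammalian cells, an SV40 enhancer/early promoter drives the blasticidin S deaminase gene (BSD), terminated by a synthetic poly(A) signal.

The payload is arranged as two divergent transcription units sharing a central CMV enhancer. In one direction, the full CMV immediate-early promoter, followed by a chimeric β-globin/immunoglobulin intron and a T7 promoter, expresses a fragment of human RAF1 corresponding to the Ras-binding domain of CRAF, joined through a TEV protease site to a C-terminal HaloTag and ended by an SV40 poly(A) signal. In the opposite direction, only a fragment annotated as a minimal CMV promoter, followed by an SP6 promoter, drives human wild-type KRAS fused at its N-terminus to NanoLuc luciferase, again with an SV40 poly(A) signal. This asymmetry would be expected to keep the luciferase donor at a lower level than the acceptor, consistent with the "Balanced" backbone name, though the record does not state this.

In use, NanoLuc-KRAS serves as the energy donor and CRAF(RBD)-HaloTag, once covalently labelled with a fluorescent chloroalkane ligand, as the acceptor. Binding of KRAS to the RBD then produces a BRET signal in live cells, a readout suited to monitoring the KRAS–RAF interaction and its disruption.
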