Addgene plasmid #238575: NanoBRET BiBRET Vector, NanoLuc-KRAS_CRAF(RBD)-HaloTag
Purpose: Express NanoLuc-KRAS_CRAF(RBD)-HaloTag Fusion Protein in Mammalian Cells under a CMV promoter
Depositing lab: Promega Corporation.
Backbone
  Vector backbone: pFC221K HaloTag(R) CMV-Blast BiBRET Vector and pFN224C NanoLuc(R) CMV-Neo BiBRET-Balanced Vector
  Vector type: Mammalian Expression
  Selectable markers: Blasticidin
Growth in bacteria
  Bacterial resistance: Kanamycin, 50 μg/mL
  Growth temperature: 37°C
  Growth strain: DH5alpha
  Copy number: High Copy
Gene/Insert 1
  Gene/Insert name: KRAS
  Species: H. sapiens (human)
  Mutation: None
  Entrez Gene: KRAS (a.k.a. 'C-K-RAS, C-K-RAS, CFC2, K-RAS2A, K-RAS2B, K-RAS4A, K-RAS4B, K-Ras, K-Ras 2, KI-RAS, KRAS1, KRAS2, NS, NS3, OES, RALD, RASK2, c-Ki-ras, c-Ki-ras2)
  Promoter: CMV
  Tag / fusion protein: NanoLuc (R) (N terminal on backbone)
  Cloning method: Other
Gene/Insert 2
  Gene/Insert name: CRAF(RBD)
  Species: H. sapiens (human)
  Entrez Gene: RAF1 (a.k.a. CMD1NN, CRAF, NS5, Raf-1, c-Raf)
  Tag / fusion protein: HaloTag (R) (C terminal on backbone)
Terms and licenses: Academic/Nonprofit Terms; Industry Terms
How to cite: NanoBRET BiBRET Vector, NanoLuc-KRAS_CRAF(RBD)-HaloTag was a gift from Promega Corporation (Addgene plasmid # 238575 ; http://n2t.net/addgene:238575 ; RRID:Addgene_238575)
